Addgene plasmid #168978: pYFAC-CH2
Purpose: (Empty Backbone) AMA1 based expression in filamentous fungi pYFAC-pyrG carrying PalcA-T1-PalcS/M-T2-PaldA expression cassette; unique restriction site: PacI for PalcA, NotI for PalcS, AsiSI for PalcM, AscI for PaldA
Depositing lab: Yit Heng Chooi. Depositing organization: University of Western Australia. Publication: Heterologous biosynthesis of elsinochrome A sheds light on the formation of the photosensitive perylenequinone system. Hu J, Sarrami F, Li H, Zhang G, Stubbs KA, Lacey E, Stewart SG, Karton A, Piggott AM, Chooi YH. Chem Sci. 2018 Nov 22;10(5):1457-1465. doi: 10.1039/c8sc02870b. eCollection 2019 Feb 7. PubMed 30809363.
Backbone
  Vector backbone: pYFAC-pyrG
  Modifications to backbone: Contains four alcohol inducible promoters for heterologous expression: PalcA promoter, a bidirectional PalcS/M promoter and a PaldA along with terminators in between.
  Vector type: Synthetic Biology ; Heterologous expression in Aspergillus nidulans and related filamentous fungi
  Selectable markers: URA3 ; Af pyrG
Growth in bacteria
  Bacterial resistance: Ampicillin, 100 μg/mL
  Growth temperature: 37°C
  Growth strain: DH5alpha
  Growth instructions: For improved transformation efficiency, using a DH10B E coli such as 10-beta, and electroporation.
  Copy number: Unknown
Terms and licenses: Academic/Nonprofit Terms; Industry Terms: Not Available to Industry
Depositor comments: A detailed protocol on how to use this plasmid for fungal biosynthetic gene cluster elucidation projects can be found in Roux I., Chooi Y.H. (2022) Heterologous Expression of Fungal Biosynthetic Pathways in Aspergillus nidulans Using Episomal Vectors. In: Skellam E. (eds) Engineering Natural Product Biosynthesis. Methods in Molecular Biology, vol 2489. Humana, New York, NY. https://doi.org/10.1007/978-1-0716-2273-5_5
How to cite: pYFAC-CH2 was a gift from Yit Heng Chooi (Addgene plasmid # 168978 ; http://n2t.net/addgene:168978 ; RRID:Addgene_168978)
