[The description below was written by a language model from this plasmid's Addgene catalogue record and pLannotate feature annotations shown in this document.]
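Description:
pYFAC-CH2 is an empty-backbone, tri-host shuttle vector built on pYFAC-pyrG for episomal heterologous expression in Aspergillus nidulans and related filamentous fungi. In E. coli it is maintained through a high-copy ColE1/pUC-type origin and selected with ampicillin (AmpR, β-lactamase). In Saccharomyces cerevisiae a CEN6/ARS element gives stable low-copy replication, and a complete URA3 gene with its own promoter supplies uracil prototrophy, an arrangement that would suit assembly of inserts by yeast homologous recombination, although the record does not state this. In the fungal host, the roughly 5.2 kb AMA1 sequence from A. nidulans allows autonomous replication without genomic integration, with selection through the Aspergillus fumigatus pyrG marker. The two "URA3 fragment" hits near the start of the annotated sequence probably correspond to this pyrG gene, detected through protein homology to the yeast orthologue. That reading is an inference, not an explicit annotation.

The payload is a four-promoter expression cassette of alcohol-inducible promoters arranged as PalcA–terminator 1–bidirectional PalcS/M–terminator 2–PaldA. Each promoter has a unique restriction site for inserting a gene: PacI for PalcA, NotI for PalcS, AsiSI for PalcM and AscI for PaldA. Up to four genes can therefore be co-induced from one plasmid. The automated feature table does not annotate these promoters or terminators, so their positions are not shown. It does pick up a loxP site, partial f1/M13 origin and bom remnants, and a fragment of the ptrA pyrithiamine-resistance gene, which appear to be backbone leftovers rather than functional parts. The vector is intended for reconstituting and elucidating fungal biosynthetic gene clusters and was described in work on elsinochrome A biosynthesis.
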