Features (pLannotate 1.2.2; 14 found; start..end, strand, type, name):
   1021..1182    +  CDS            URA3 (fragment): PYRF_YEAST - Experimental evidence at protein level: Swiss-Prot protein existence level 1. From Saccharomyces cerevisiae (strain ATCC 204508 / S288c) (Baker's yeast).
   1236..1907    +  CDS            URA3 (fragment): PYRF_YEAST - Experimental evidence at protein level: Swiss-Prot protein existence level 1. From Saccharomyces cerevisiae (strain ATCC 204508 / S288c) (Baker's yeast).
   2947..3807    +  CDS            AmpR: β-lactamase; bla; confers resistance to ampicillin, carbenicillin, and related antibiotics
   3978..4566    +  rep_origin     ori: high-copy-number ColE1/pMB1/pBR322/pUC origin of replication
   4636..5127    +  misc_feature   CEN/ARS: S. cerevisiae CEN6 centromere fused to an autonomously replicating sequence
   5128..5149    +  misc_feature   MCS (fragment): pUC18/19 multiple cloning site
   5150..5183    -  protein_bind   loxP: Cre-mediated recombination occurs in the 8-bp core sequence (GCATACAT). Cre recombinase
   5262..6065    -  CDS            URA3: orotidine-5'-phosphate decarboxylase, required for uracil biosynthesis; S. cerevisiae URA3; yeast auxotrophic marker, counterselectable with 5-fluoroorotic acid (5-FOA)
   6066..6281    -  promoter       URA3 promoter: S. cerevisiae URA3
   6300..6351    -  misc_feature   bom (fragment): basis of mobility region from pBR322
   6370..6502    +  rep_origin     f1 ori (fragment) (sequence partly withheld): f1 bacteriophage origin of replication; arrow indicates direction of (+) strand synthesis
   6498..11746   +  rep_origin     AMA1: replication origin from Aspergillus nidulans (Aleksenko and Clutterbuck, 1996)
  11748..12057   +  rep_origin     M13 ori (fragment) (sequence partly withheld): M13 bacteriophage origin of replication; arrow indicates direction of (+) strand synthesis
  12056..12487   -  gene           ptrA (fragment): pyrithiamine resistance gene of Aspergillus oryzae (Kubodera et al., 2000) useful as a dominant selectable marker in Aspergillus
>Addgene plasmid #168978 | pYFAC-CH2 | addgene full sequence | sequence record 353766 | Addgene NGS Result
ATTAAGCCCAGAAAATTACGGGTATGTCCTCCACTGTGTTGAAGTCAGAAAAACAATCGATAATTTGAAG
CTCATTAAAATGCCAGTTCCGTCGTCGCCGTTGCCCTAGGAGCTATTCCAGTGCTTAGCTTCATTCATGG
ATGTATCGTGACTGGCCTTCGGAAGGATGCCAAGGTCCCCTATCCGCACAGCTATGCGACCGTTGAGCAA
TGCAAGTCAAATGTGTGCATACCTGGTCTTTGGTTTGGTACACCGCTATGTGAAGATTATTAATGCTGAA
GTCATGATACAGGCCAAAGCCGAGCAATTTAACTGCGCGCAGCGGGCCCACGCTAACTACCTCGAGAATA
TGCCTCAAACAATGCTCTTCACCCTCTTCGCGGGTCTGAAATACCCTCACCTGGCAACAGCAATTGGCGC
TTCATGGCTGTTTTTCCGATCTCTCTACTTGTACGGCTATGTGTACTCGGGTAAGCCACAAGGCAAGGGC
AGATTGCTGGGAGGTTTCTTCTGGTTTTCTCAAGGCGCTCTGTGGGCTCTGAGTGTGTTTGGTGTTGCCA
AAGACATGATCTCTTACTGAGAGTTATTCTGTGTCTGACGAAATATGTTGTGTATATATATATATGTACG
TTAAAAGTTCCGTGGAGTTACCAGTGATTGACCAATGTTTTATCTTCTACAGTTCTGCCTGTCTACCCCA
TTCTAGCTGTACCTGACTACAGAGTAGTTTAATTGTGGTTGACCCCACAGTCGGAGGCGGAGGAATACAG
CACCGATGTGGCCTGTCTCCATCCAGATTGGCACGCAATTTTTACACGCGGAAAAGATCGAGATAGAGTA
CGACTTTAAATTTAGTCCCCGGCGGCTTCTATTTTAGAATATTTGAGATTTGATTCTCAAGCAATTGATT
TGGTTGGGTCACCCTCAATTGGATAATATACCTCATTGCTCGGCTACTTCAACTCATCAATCACCGTCAT
ACCCCGCATATAACCCTCCATTCCCACGATGTCGTCCAAGTCGCAATTGACTTACGGTGCTCGAGCCAGC
AAGCACCCCAATCCTCTGGCAAAGAGACTTTTTGAGATTGCCGAAGCAAAGAAGACAAACGTTACCGTCT
CTGCTGATGTGACGACAACCCGAGAACTCCTGGACCTCGCTGACCGTACGGAAGCTGTTGGATCCAATAC
ATATGCCGTCTAGCAATGGACTAATCAACTTTTGATGATACAGGTCTCGGTCCCTACATCGCCGTCATCA
AGACACACATCGACATCCTCACCGATTTCAGCGTCGACACTATCAATGGCCTGAATGTGCTGGCTCAAAA
GCACAACTTTTTGATCTTCGAGGACCGCAAATTCATCGACATCGGCAATACCGTCCAGAAGCAATACCAC
GGCGGTGCTCTGAGGATCTCCGAATGGGCCCACATTATCAACTGCAGCGTTCTCCCTGGCGAGGGCATCG
TCGAGGCTCTGGCCCAGACCGCATCTGCGCAAGACTTCCCCTATGGTCCTGAGAGAGGACTGTTGGTCCT
GGCAGAGATGACCTCCAAAGGATCGCTGGCTACGGGCGAGTATACCAAGGCATCGGTTGACTACGCTCGC
AAATACAAGAACTTCGTTATGGGTTTCGTGTCGACGCGGGCCCTGACGGAAGTGCAGTCGGATGTGTCTT
CAGCCTCGGAGGATGAAGATTTCGTGGTCTTCACGACGGGTGTGAACCTCTCTTCCAAAGGAGATAAGCT
TGGACAGCAATACCAGACTCCTGCATCGGCTATTGGACGCGGTGCCGACTTTATCATCGCCGGTCGAGGC
ATCTACGCTGCTCCCGACCCGGTTGAAGCTGCACAGCGGTACCAGAAAGAAGGCTGGGAAGCTTATATGG
CCAGAGTATGCGGCAAGTCATGATTTCCTCTTGGAGCAAAAGTGTAGTGCCAGTACGAGTGTTGTGGAGG
AAGGCTGCATACATTGTGCCTGTCATTAAACGATGAGCTCGTCCGTATTGGCCCCTGTAATGCCATGTTT
TCCGCCCCCAATCGTCAAGGTTTTCCCTTTGTTAGATTCCTACCAGTCATCTAGCAAGTGAGGTAAGCTT
TGCCAGAAACGCCAAGGCTTTATCTATGTAGTCGATAAGCAAAGTGGACTGATAGCTTAATATGGAAGGT
CCCTCAGGACAAGTCGACCTGTGCAGAAGAGATAACAGCTTGGCATCACGCATCAGTGCCTCCTCTCAGA
CAGAATAAGTCGCCATAAGTTATCGACCGAACCTAGGTAGGGTATATTTGGTGACGACAATACCTCCCGA
CGATACCTGGATTAGACACCGTATGCCGCGAATTAACGCCTTCCGACCAAGTCCCTTTTGGTGATCGACA
CTTTAGGATCATCTCCTGCCAGTCGCCCAGACTGACGGTGTTATGGTGGCGCGCTATGGCTTTCCTAGCC
GGTCAAGCTCCGTGCACTAGAGAGCGGAGAAGGAGGGGGAGTTGATAGGGAATGATATCTAGGTAGAGAA
GTACTCCAACCAGAGATATGCGGATCAATGCTCCGGCAGTTGTTAGCATACCCCAACCTCGTTTAAGTAT
CCTCTTCTTCCATCCATCTTTATCATTATTTGTCTATGTGCATCCCTAGATCACGTCAATTATTTCGATA
AATGGATACGTGCACTCGGGAATGCGTGATTGGCTCGTCTCGTGTTCTCAGTTCCTCATTCCCCCCCACG
TTACATTGACAACGGAGTATTAGCCTATGGTCCTGTTCGATAAGCTTGCTCCATCGCCTCCACTACGTCA
AGCGGAGTATCAGACATGAGCTCTACCCCAGATATCGCCTGCTTATCGCTGGTTGCTTTGTCATGCAAGT
ACAGATCACATCGGCAATTCTGATAACAGATGGTGCCATTGTCCCGTAATCAATTGCCCATTGAAAAAGG
AAGAGTATGAGTATTCAACATTTCCGTGTCGCCCTTATTCCCTTTTTTGCGGCATTTTGCCTTCCTGTTT
TTGCTCACCCAGAAACGCTGGTGAAAGTAAAAGATGCTGAAGATCAGTTGGGTGCACGAGTGGGTTACAT
CGAACTGGATCTCAACAGCGGTAAGATCCTTGAGAGTTTTCGCCCCGAAGAACGTTTTCCAATGATGAGC
ACTTTTAAAGTTCTGCTATGTGGCGCGGTATTATCCCGTATTGACGCCGGGCAAGAGCAACTCGGTCGCC
GCATACACTATTCTCAGAATGACTTGGTTGAGTACTCACCAGTCACAGAAAAGCATCTTACGGATGGCAT
GACAGTAAGAGAATTATGCAGTGCTGCCATAACCATGAGTGATAACACTGCGGCCAACTTACTTCTGACA
ACGATCGGAGGACCGAAGGAGCTAACCGCTTTTTTGCACAACATGGGGGATCATGTAACTCGCCTTGATC
GTTGGGAACCGGAGCTGAATGAAGCCATACCAAACGACGAGCGTGACACCACGATGCCTGTAGCAATGGC
AACAACGTTGCGCAAACTATTAACTGGCGAACTACTTACTCTAGCTTCCCGGCAACAATTAATAGACTGG
ATGGAGGCGGATAAAGTTGCAGGACCACTTCTGCGCTCGGCCCTTCCGGCTGGCTGGTTTATTGCTGATA
AATCTGGAGCCGGTGAGCGTGGGTCTCGCGGTATCATTGCAGCACTGGGGCCAGATGGTAAGCCCTCCCG
TATCGTAGTTATCTACACGACGGGGAGTCAGGCAACTATGGATGAACGAAATAGACAGATCGCTGAGATA
GGTGCCTCACTGATTAAGCATTGGTAACTGTCAGACCAAGTTTACTCATATATACTTTAGATTGATTTAA
AACTTCATTTTTAATTTAAAAGGATCTAGGTGAAGATCCTTTTTGATAATCTCATGACCAAAATCCCTTA
ACGTGAGTTTTCGTTCCACTGAGCGTCAGACCCCGTAGAAAAGATCAAAGGATCTTCTTGAGATCCTTTT
TTTCTGCGCGTAATCTGCTGCTTGCAAACAAAAAAACCACCGCTACCAGCGGTGGTTTGTTTGCCGGATC
AAGAGCTACCAACTCTTTTTCCGAAGGTAACTGGCTTCAGCAGAGCGCAGATACCAAATACTGTTCTTCT
AGTGTAGCCGTAGTTAGGCCACCACTTCAAGAACTCTGTAGCACCGCCTACATACCTCGCTCTGCTAATC
CTGTTACCAGTGGCTGCTGCCAGTGGCGATAAGTCGTGTCTTACCGGGTTGGACTCAAGACGATAGTTAC
CGGATAAGGCGCAGCGGTCGGGCTGAACGGGGGGTTCGTGCACACAGCCCAGCTTGGAGCGAACGACCTA
CACCGAACTGAGATACCTACAGCGTGAGCTATGAGAAAGCGCCACGCTTCCCGAAGGGAGAAAGGCGGAC
AGGTATCCGGTAAGCGGCAGGGTCGGAACAGGAGAGCGCACGAGGGAGCTTCCAGGGGGAAACGCCTGGT
ATCTTTATAGTCCTGTCGGGTTTCGCCACCTCTGACTTGAGCGTCGATTTTTGTGATGCTCGTCAGGGGG
GCGGAGCCTATGGAAAAACGCCAGCAACGCGGCCTTTTTACGGTTCCTGGCCTTTTGCTGGCCTTTTGCT
CATGATTACGAATTCATCACGTGCTATAAAAATAATTATAATTTAAATTTTTTAATATAAATATATAAAT
TAAAAATAGAAAGTAAAAAAAGAAATTAAAGAAAAAATAGTTTTTGTTTTCCGAAGATGTAAAAGACTCT
AGGGGGATCGCCAACAAATACTACCTTTTATCTTGCTCTTCCTGCTCTCAGGTATTAATGCCGAATTGTT
TCATCTTGTCTGTGTAGAAGACCACACACGAAAATCCTGTGATTTTACATTTTACTTATCGTTAATCGAA
TGTATATCTATTTAATCTGCTTTTCTTGTCTAATAAATATATATGTAAAGTACGCTTTTTGTTGAAATTT
TTTAAACCTTTGTTTATTTTTTTTTCTTCATTCCGTAACTCTTCTACCTTCTTTATTTACTTTCTAAAAT
CCAAATACAAAACATAAAAATAAATAAACACAGAGTAAATTCCCAAATTATTCCATCATTAAAAGATACG
AGGCGCGTGTAAGTTACGAATTCGAGCTCGGTACCCGGGATAACTTCGTATAATGTATGCTATACGAAGT
TATGGGTAATAACTGATATAATTAAATTGAAGCTCTAATTTGTGAGTTTAGTATACATGCATTTACTTAT
AATACAGTTTTTTAGTTTTGCTGGCCGCATCTTCTCAAATATGCTTCCCAGCCTGCTTTTCTGTAACGTT
CACCCTCTACCTTAGCATCCCTTCCCTTTGCAAATAGTCCTCTTCCAACAATAATAATGTCAGATCCTGT
AGAGACCACATCATCCACGGTTCTATACTGTTGACCCAATGCGTCTCCCTTGTCATCTAAACCCACACCG
GGTGTCATAATCAACCAATCGTAACCTTCATCTCTTCCACCCATGTCTCTTTGAGCAATAAAGCCGATAA
CAAAATCTTTGTCGCTCTTCGCAATGTCAACAGTACCCTTAGTATATTCTCCAGTAGATAGGGAGCCCTT
GCATGACAATTCTGCTAACATCAAAAGGCCTCTAGGTTCCTTTGTTACTTCTTCTGCCGCCTGCTTCAAA
CCGCTAACAATACCTGGGCCCACCACACCGTGTGCATTCGTAATGTCTGCCCATTCTGCTATTCTGTATA
CACCCGCAGAGTACTGCAATTTGACTGTATTACCAATGTCAGCAAATTTTCTGTCTTCGAAGAGTAAAAA
ATTGTACTTGGCGGATAATGCCTTTAGCGGCTTAACTGTGCCCTCCATGGAAAAATCAGTCAAGATATCC
ACATGTGTTTTTAGTAAACAAATTTTGGGACCTAATGCTTCAACTAACTCCAGTAATTCCTTGGTGGTAC
GAACATCCAATGAAGCACACAAGTTTGTTTGCTTTTCGTGCATGATATTAAATAGCTTGGCAGCAACAGG
ACTAGGATGAGTAGCAGCACGTTCCTTATATGTAGCTTTCGACATGATTTATCTTCGTTTCCTGCAGGTT
TTTGTTCTGTGCAGTTGGGTTAAGAATACTGGGCAATTTCATGTTTCTTCAACACTACATATGCGTATAT
ATACCAATCTAAGTCTGTGCTCCTTCCTTCGTTCTTCCTTCTGTTCGGAGATTACCGAATCAAAAAAATT
TCAAGGAAACCGAAATCAAAAAAAAGAATAAAAAAAAAATGATGAATTGAATTGAAAAGCGTGGTGCAGC
CTGATGCGGTATTTTCTCCTTACGCATCTGTGCGGTATTTCACACCGCATA
[95 nt withheld, positions 6352-6446]
T
[46 nt withheld, positions 6448-6493]
CGCCAGCTTATTTTTTGTATACTGTTTTGTGATAGCACGAAGTTTTTCCACGGTATCTTGTTAAAAATAT
ATATTTGTGGCGGGCTTACCTACATCAAATTAATAAGAGACTAATTATAAACTAAACACACAAGCAAGCT
ACTTTAGGGTAAAAGTTTATAAATGCTTTTGACGTATAAACGTTGCTTGTATTTATTATTACAATTAAAG
GTGGATAGAAAACCTAGAGACTAGTTAGAAACTAATCTCAGGTTTGCGTTAAACTAAATCAGAGCCCGAG
AGGTTAACAGAACCTAGAAGGGGACTAGATATCCGGGTAGGGAAACAAAAAAAAAAAACAAGACAGCCAC
ATATTAGGGAGACTAGTTAGAAGCTAGTTCCAGGACTAGGAAAATAAAAGACAATGATACCACAGTCTAG
TTGACAACTAGATAGATTCTAGATTGAGGCCAAAGTCTCTGAGATCCAGGTTAGTTGCAACTAATACTAG
TTAGTATCTAGTCTCCTATAACTCTGAAGCTAGAATAACTTACTACTATTATCCTCACCACTGTTCAGCT
GCGCAAACGGAGTGATTGCAAGGTGTTCAGAGACTAGTTATTGACTAGTCAGTGACTAGCAATAACTAAC
AAGGTATTAACCTACCATGTCTGCCATCACCCTGCACTTCCTCGGGCTCAGCAGCCTTTTCCTCCTCATT
TTCATGCTCATTTTCCTTGTTTAAGACTGTGACTAGTCAAAGACTAGTCCAGAACCACAAAGGAGAAATG
TCTTACCACTTTCTTCATTGCTTGTCTCTTTTGCATTATCCATGTCTGCAACTAGTTAGAGTCTAGTTAG
TGACTAGTCCGACGAGGACTTGCTTGTCTCCGGATTGTTGGAGGAACTCTCCAGGGCCTCAAGATCCACA
ACAGAGCCTTCTAGAAGACTGGTCAATAACTAGTTGGTCTTTGTCTGAGTCTGACTTACGAGGTTGCATA
CTCGCTCCCTTTGCCTCGTCAATCGATGAGAAAAAGCGCCAAAACTCGCAATATGGCTTTGAACCACACG
GTGCTGAGACTAGTTAGAATCTAGTCCCAAACTAGCTTGGATAGCTTACCTTTGCCCTTTGCGTTGCGAC
AGGTCTTGCAGGGTATGGTTCCTTTCTCACCAGCTGATTTAGCTGCCTTGCTACCCTCACGGCGGATCTG
CATAAAGAGTGGCTAGAGGTTATAAATTAGCACTGATCCTAGGTACGGGGCTGAATGTAACTTGCCTTTC
CTTTCTCATCGCGCGGCAAGACAGGCTTGCTCAAATTCCTACCAGTCACAGGGGTATGCACGGCGTACGG
ACCACTTGAACTAGTCACAGATTAGTTAGCAACTAGTCTGCATTGAATGGCTGTACTTACGGGCCCTCGC
CATTGTCCTGATCATTTCCAGCTTCACCCTCGTTGCTGCAAAGTAGTTAGTGACTAGTCAAGGACTAGTT
GAAATGGGAGAAGAAACTCACGAATTCTCGACACCCTTAGTATTGTGGTCCTTGGACTTGGTGCTGCTAT
ATATTAGCTAATACACTAGTTAGACTCACAGAAACTTACGCAGCTCGCTTGCGCTTCTTGGTAGGAGTCG
GGGTTGGGAGAACAGTGCCTTCAAACAAGCCTTCATACCATGCTACTTGACTAGTCAGGGACTAGTCACC
AAGTAATCTAGATAGGACTTGCCTTTGGCCTCCATCAGTTCCTTCATAGTGGGAGGTCCATTGTGCAATG
TAAACTCCATGCCGTGGGAGTTCTTGTCCTTCAAGTGCTTGACCAATATGTTTCTGTTGGCAGAGGGAAC
CTGTCAACTAGTTAATAACTAGTCAGAAACTAGTATAGCAGTAGACTCACTGTACGCTTGAGGCATCCCT
TCACTCGGCAGTAGACTTCATATGGATGGATATCAGGCACGCCATTGTCGTCCTGTGGACTAGTCAGTAA
CTAGGCTTAAAGCTAGTCGGGTCGGCTTACTATCTTGAAATCCGGCAGCGTAAGCTCCCCGTCCTTAACT
GCCTCGAGATAGTGACAGTACTCTGGGGACTTTCGGAGATCGTTATCGCGAATGCTCGGCATACTAATCG
TTGACTAGTCTTGGACTAGTCCCGAGCAAAAAGGATTGGAGGAGGAGGAGGAAGGTGAGAGTGAGACAAA
GAGCGAAATAAGAGCTTCAAAGGCTATCTCTAAGCAGTATGAAGGTTAAGTATCTAGTTCTTGACTAGAT
TTAAAAGAGATTTCGACTAGTTATGTACCTGGAGTTTGGATATAGGAATGTGTTGTGGTAACGAAATGTA
AGGGGGAGGAAAGAAAAAGTCGGTCAAGAGGTAACTCTAAGTCGGCCATTCCTTTTTGGGAGGCGCTAAC
CATAAACGGCATGGTCGACTTAGAGTTAGCTCAGGGAATTTAGGGAGTTATCTGCGACCACTGGACTCTC
AGGCTTTCCATTGGGGTACTAACATAGCCATCAAATGCCGGCCCGTGTTTAATCTCCTCGAGATGGCTGG
GCTCACATGCGTTCTACTCAAAAACTCTTATACCTAGGCCCTCTCCCAATCGTGTATGTTTGGACCTTCC
TCTCTCACACTTTGGATAACATCAAGCATACTGCAGATTTTGACCTAGTTAACAAGGCACATCATGCTAT
CACTTCCAACACTCTTGCTGAGCGCGTTCTGCCTTGCCTTTCTGGTTCTACGAAGTATCCAGTCCCGCCT
GCAACGCCGCAGAAACGCCAAAAGGTGGGGTTGTCAACCGCCAGCTAGAGCTCCATCGGGATTCTTTGGC
ATTCCGCCGTTCCTCGGTGGTCGCAGATAACTCCCTAAATTCCCTGAGCTAACTCTAAGTCGACCATGCC
GTTTATGGTTAGCGCCTCCCAAAAAGGAATGGCCGACTTAGAGTTACCTCTTGACCGACTTTTTCTTTCC
TCCCCCTTACATTTCGTTACCACAACACATTCCTATATCCAAACTCCAGGTACATAACTAGTCGAAATCT
CTTTTAAATCTAGTCAAGAACTAGATACTTAACCTTCATACTGCTTAGAGATAGCCTTTGAAGCTCTTAT
TTCGCTCTTTGTCTCACTCTCACCTTCCTCCTCCTCCTCCAATCCTTTTTGCTCGGGACTAGTCCAAGAC
TAGTCAACGATTAGTATGCCGAGCATTCGCGATAACGATCTCCGAAAGTCCCCAGAGTACTGTCACTATC
TCGAGGCAGTTAAGGACGGGGAGCTTACGCTGCCGGATTTCAAGATAGTAAGCCGACCCGACTAGCTTTA
AGCCTAGTTACTGACTAGTCCACAGGACGACAATGGCGTGCCTGATATCCATCCATATGAAGTCTACTGC
CGAGTGAAGGGATGCCTCAAGCGTACAGTGAGTCTACTGCTATACTAGTTTCTGACTAGTTATTAACTAG
TTGACAGGTTCCCTCTGCCAACAGAAACATATTGGTCAAGCACTTGAAGGACAAGAACTCCCACGGCATG
GAGTTTACATTGCACAATGGACCTCCCACTATGAAGGAACTGATGGAGGCCAAAGGCAAGTCCTATCTAG
ATTACTTGGTGACTAGTCCCTGACTAGTCAAGTAGCATGGTATGAAGGCTTGTTTGAAGGCACTGTTCTC
CCAACCCCGACTCCTACCAAGAAGCGCAAGCGAGCTGCGTAAGTTTCTGTGAGTCTAACTAGTGTATTAG
CTAATATATAGCAGCACCAAGTCCAAGGACCACAATACTAAGGGTGTCGAGAATTCGTGAGTTTCTTCTC
CCATTTCAACTAGTCCTTGACTAGTCACTAACTACTTTGCAGCAACGAGGGTGAAGCTGGAAATGATCAG
GACAATGGCGAGGGCCCGTAAGTACAGCCATTCAATGCAGACTAGTTGCTAACTAATCTGTGACTAGTTC
AAGTGGTCCGTACGCCGTGCATACCCCTGTGACTGGTAGGAATTTGAGCAAGCCTGTCTTGCCGCGCGAT
GAGAAAGGAAAGGCAAGTTACATTCAGCCCCGTACCTAGGATCAGTGCTAATTTATAACCTCTAGCCACT
CTTTATGCAGATCCGCCGTGAGGGTAGCAAGGCAGCTAAATCAGCTGGTGAGAAAGGAACCATACCCTGC
AAGACCTGTCGCAACGCAAAGGGCAAAGGTAAGCTATCCAAGCTAGTTTGGGACTAGATTCTAACTAGTC
TCAGCACCGTGTGGTTCAAAGCCATATTGCGAGTTTTGGCGCTTTTTCTCATCGATTGACGAGGCAAAGG
GAGCGAGTATGCAACCTCGTAAGTCAGACTCAGACAAAGACCAACTAGTTATTGACCAGTCTTCTAGAAG
GCTCTGTTGTGGATCTTGAGGCCCTGGAGAGTTCCTCCAACAATCCGGAGACAAGCAAGTCCTCGTCGGA
CTAGTCACTAACTAGACTCTAACTAGTTGCAGACATGGATAATGCAAAAGAGACAAGCAATGAAGAAAGT
GGTAAGACATTTCTCCTTTGTGGTTCTGGACTAGTCTTTGACTAGTCACAGTCTTAAACAAGGAAAATGA
GCATGAAAATGAGGAGGAAAAGGCTGCTGAGCCCGAGGAAGTGCAGGGTGATGGCAGACATGGTAGGTTA
ATACCTTGTTAGTTATTGCTAGTCACTGACTAGTCAATAACTAGTCTCTGAACACCTTGCAATCACTCCG
TTTGCGCAGCTGAACAGTGGTGAGGATAATAGTAGTAAGTTATTCTAGCTTCAGAGTTATAGGAGACTAG
ATACTAACTAGTATTAGTTGCAACTAACCTGGATCTCAGAGACTTTGGCCTCAATCTAGAATCTATCTAG
TTGTCAACTAGACTGTGGTATCATTGTCTTTTATTTTCCTAGTCCTGGAACTAGCTTCTAACTAGTCTCC
CTAATATGTGGCTGTCTTGTTTTTTTTTTTTGTTTCCCTACCCGGATATCTAGTCCCCTTCTAGGTTCTG
TTAACCTCTCGGGCTCTGATTTAGTTTAACGCAAACCTGAGATTAGTTTCTAACTAGTCTCTAGGTTTTC
TATCCACCTTTAATTGTAATAATAAATACAAGCAACGTTTATACGTCAAAAGCATTTATAAACTTTTACC
CTAAAGTAGCTTGCTTGTGTGTTTAGTTTATAATTAGTCTCTTATTAATTTGATGTAGGTAAGCCCGCCA
CAAATATATATTTTTAACAAGATACCGTGGAAAAACTTCGTGCTATCACAAAACAGTATACAAAAAATAA
GCT
[138 nt withheld, positions 11747-11884]
CCTTTGACGTTGGAGTCCACGTTCTTT
[37 nt withheld, positions 11912-11948]
ACTCTATCTCGGGCTATTCTTTTGATTTATAAGGGATTTTGCCGATTTCGGTCTATTGGTTAAAAAATGA
GCTGATTTAACAAAAATTTAACGCGAATTTTAACAAAATGGGGTGACGATGAGCCGCTCTTGCATCTTTG
TTTGTATTATACTGTCTTTCTTGTTACACATAATTATTCTAGAATGCCCCACCGTTACATACGGGACACA
GCCATTTACATATGCATGTGGATTACGAGCTAACGAGTTCATTCAAATCTCAGAACTATCACATAATCAT
CATTCCCCTATCGTCAAAGACCGTAAGACAAATCCGGTTCATGCACTGAACCCATTCGGGTAGTGAGTCA
TTTACTCAGCACACTCGCGCTGACGCTCGTCGAACACCTTCAATGCCTCCTCGGCAGCCTTGACACCACT
GAGAACCATGGCACCGAAGGTAGGGCCCATGCGGTTAAAGCCATCAATTTCAGACAGCTCCATACCGCCG
ATTATCAAGCCCTTAGTAACCTCGCGGGTGTTCTTGACGATGGCATCCTGCGCTGATTGTGATAGTTCCC
ACTTGTCCGTCCGCATCGGCATCCGCAGCTCGGGATAGTTCCGACCTAGGATTGGATGCATGCGGAACCG
CACGAGGGCGGGGCGGAAATTGACACACCACTCCTCTCCACGCACCGTTCAAGAGGTACGCGTATAGAGC
CGTATAGAGCAGAGACGGAGCACTTTCTGGTACTGTCCGCACGGGATGTCCGCACGGAGAGCCACAAACG
AGCGGGGCCCCGTACGTGCTCTCCTACCCCAGGATCGCATCCCCGCATAGCTGAACATCTATATAAAGAC
CCCCAAGGTTCTCAGTCTCACCAACATCATCAACCAACAATCAACAGTTCTCTACTCAGTTAATTAGAAC
TCTTCCAATCCTATCACCTCGCCTTAATTAAGCGGAACAAATTGAAGCGAGTCCCCGTGGAGCGCGAGCC
CGCGAGAGAGTCGTGCGGGATGATGCCATGAAGTATCACCTACATTGTATGCTCTCCAGATCGAAGAGGA
ATACTCTGAATAAGTGGATTTAGGCGGTTTCTTTGGTCCTACTATATGCACACTCAGATTCTGTCAATTG
AAAAGTCAGCCCGCTGTCTATCATGACTTCTATCTCCATTAATTGTCATCCAGCCGTGCCTCTGTATGGT
GCGTATACCCTCGACTCACACCTGTGAAGTCTCTGCCACTTAGCGCAGCCAAAGAAGATTTAGTCTAAAG
GTCTACAATCAATTCAGGCCGTATTCAGGGCGGCCGCTTCTGCTGTTTCTGGGCTCAATGCTTTGGTATC
TCAAAGGAGAGGAGAAGCGTCCGTGGAAGGCAGGAAGACCTACAAGACCTGGCACTCAGAAAGAGGGCGG
TTGCTCTTAAGTGTAGGGCTGCGCAGGGGAGGAACTCTGGGGTTGTCAAATGCGGCAGACGGAAATCTAC
ATTAGCAGCGTCAATCCACCCCCTTTTGGTGAACCATAAAGGGGCTAGTCTACCCCAGCTTCGAATCAGA
ATAATATAAATGCGGGGAAAGCTTTAGGTATGCGGACAGATCCATACTGGGTCCTCCAAGAGATCGGCCC
GCACATCTGACGTGGTTTCAAGGTTCGACCCATGCGGAGCCGCATTGGAGGATCTATCCCTGTAGGTACC
TTAGCTAAAGATCTACGCCGTATGGCCAAGCGGAAGATATAGGAACGATCGGCCATGAAGTCGTGTCTTC
TACAAACTCTCGTATATTCACTAGGTTCGACGTCTGCTAAACTAACCTGACCTAACCTAACCTTAACTCC
CTGCCAGTTCAGCCCATGCGGACCCGGCAGTCATGTCTTTCGCTTCAGATTGAACGCGGCTGCCTCGTCT
CGATCAGGATTTAGCAGAAGACAGTACACACTGAAAAAGTACCACAATAAAGAAGCTATATTGCAGGCCA
AATAGCCGTCTGCTCGGTCTGTTTATTCAACCTGGCCTCTTTCATCGTTTTTCCCTTTTCCTTATTAAAC
CATATATCTCCAGCAGAGCGATCGCGGGAGGAGATAATTTAGTTGAGATCGAAGTTGGCTTTATAGTTGT
AACAGTGAAATCAGGGCACGAATCTTTAGTACTTCGTTGATCGCCACTCCACCAAGGGTTTGCCATTAAG
CATAACTGGCAATATTTTTGTCAATTTGCCTTTTCGACCGTGTAAATGTCCCTATCCATACTCTCCGCAG
TCAATATCCGGAGGTCAAGTGTGAAGACTGTTTACCCCAGCAAGATACTTGGACAAGCCTGGTTTGCAAT
CCATAGTTTCAGCAGGCTTCCTAGGTGGCCTTAAGCCTGGGATACTGGCTGGCTGCTAGCAATTGCCATG
ACTATGTTGGAGGAAATGTTCGAGAGGAATCTTGGGTCCATGAACAGAGTAGTCCCACTTCAAATGTTGC
GTATGCCTGATATTACGGACCAATAGAGGAACAACCTGGCAGCAGCTAACTTGTATATCTCTAATCGCGT
TGACGACCGTTCTGTGTCAGTGCAACTGCCACGCAAAGACTTCAGAATAATAAACTTTGCCAGAGAAGGC
AGTTGTATTATGTTAATATCGCAACATTGTGAAAATTAAATGAACTAACAATCAAAAAGAAAGAAAATCC
GAACTTTCCCTCCGTATTATCTAACCCGTGTGCTTTTGCAACGCAATCCAACTATTCCAGTTGACGACAT
TAATCCAAGCCAGCATAGGAAGAATACCAAAAACCTTCAGACAGCCGTACCCGCAAGCCTTGTTACCAAC
CAGCTATAGCAATCTTACCCGTTCAATTTCTTAATCCCCATCTAGACGCTTCCAGCACTCTGACTGTCGG
GAGACGGGTTCCTTTGCCAGCCATGAGCATTCGCCTAGTTAGGGAGCGGCGGATGCCTACTTACTTCTGG
GAACGAGGCGCGCCGTGAGCGGGAAATATGGGTATCTTGGGAGAGGAGAGTTGGAGTAGGGAGAAATGCT
GGCTCGGTGGGAGGACGAGGGAGCTTTAATAATACCGCTCTGGCTTTGGTAGCACTGAGCCAGTGGTCGC
AGCAAAAGAGGGGAAAGGAGGGGAACAGGTCAAGCGGAGCCGCTCTTGTTGAGGATAGCTGTTACCCATG
GAAATTACATGTAGCAAGCTAGCAACCCGCCGAAGTGCCCCACTGGTCTTCAAGAGCCAGTCCAGGTGAA
CTGCATTCCGTCCCCTTCGCCGCGGTGCCCACTGCCTCCACAGCCTAGATGATTCTGAAAACACGTTGAA
GAGCTCGCGATAATAACCGAGGCGGGTAATGCAGGATGAAACTTACGATCTACAACCTACAGCACCCTGG
TTCTGAAACAAAGTTGAGGATCCCCGCGATCGATAACCCAGACCGTAATGCGAATTGCAATTTACGATTT
ACCCCCCGTAGAGCGGACTGATTCTGGACCTATCTTGAGACTATGTGGTGGAGCCTGCGATGATAACCGA
GGCCGTAATGCAAAAATGAAAATTACGAACCAAGAGGCGTGATGAGAAGATCA
